>Addgene plasmid #50800 | Prohibitin-bio-His | depositor full sequence | sequence record 76200 | Prohibitin-bio-His sequence 7446 bps
CATGTTGACATTGATTATTGACTAGTTATTAATAGTAATCAATTACGGGGTCATTAGTTCATAGCCCATA
TATGGAGTTCCGCGTTACATAACTTACGGTAAATGGCCCGCCTGGCTGACCGCCCAACGACCCCCGCCCA
TTGACGTCAATAATGACGTATGTTCCCATAGTAACGCCAATAGGGACTTTCCATTGACGTCAATGGGTGG
AGTATTTACGGTAAACTGCCCACTTGGCAGTACATCAAGTGTATCATATGCCAAGTCCGCCCCCTATTGA
CGTCAATGACGGTAAATGGCCCGCCTGGCATTATGCCCAGTACATGACCTTACGGGACTTTCCTACTTGG
CAGTACATCTACGTATTAGTCATCGCTATTACCATGGTGATGCGGTTTTGGCAGTACACCAATGGGCGTG
GATAGCGGTTTGACTCACGGGGATTTCCAAGTCTCCACCCCATTGACGTCAATGGGAGTTTGTTTTGGCA
CCAAAATCAACGGGACTTTCCAAAATGTCGTAATAACCCCGCCCCGTTGACGCAAATGGGCGGTAGGCGT
GTACGGTGGGAGGTCTATATAAGCAGAGCTCGTTTAGTGAACCGTCAGATCCTCACTCTCTTCCGCATCG
CTGTCTGCGAGGGCCAGCTGTTGGGCTCGCGGTTGAGGACAAACTCTTCGCGGTCTTTCCAGTACTCTTG
GATCGGAAACCCGTCGGCCTCCGAACGGTACTCCGCCACCGAGGGACCTGAGCGAGTCCGCATCGACCGG
ATCGGAAAACCTCTCGAGAAAGGCGTCTAACCAGTCACAGTCGCAAGGTAGGCTGAGCACCGTGGCGGGC
GGCAGCGGGTGGCGGTCGGGGTTGTTTCTGGCGGAGGTGCTGCTGATGATGTAATTAAAGTAGGCGGTCT
TGAGACGGCGGATGGTCGAGGTGAGGTGTGGCAGGCTTGAGATCCAGCTGTTGGGGTGAGTACTCCCTCT
CAAAAGCGGGCATTACTTCTGCGCTAAGATTGTCAGTTTCCAAAAACGAGGAGGATTTGATATTCACCTG
GCCCGATCTGGCCATACACTTGAGTGACAATGACATCCACTTTGCCTTTCTCTCCACAGGTGTCCACTCC
CAGGTCCAAGTTTGCCACCATGGAGTTTCAGACCCAGGTACTCATGTCCCTGCTGCTCTGCATGTCTGGT
GCGGCCGCACTGATCCCTTACACCTTCATCTACGACGTGGACGGCGGCGAGAGATGCGTGATGTTCAACA
GATTCGGCGGCGTGTCCGAGAACACCTTCGGCGAGGGCAGCCACTTCTACGTGCCCTGGTTCCAGACCCC
CTACATCTACGATATCAAGATGAAGCCCAAAGTGATCAACACCGCCACCGGCACCCGGGACCTGCAGATC
GTGACAATCAGCCTGCGGCTGCTGTTCCGGCCCCACACACAGCATCTGCCCTACCTGCACAGCACCCTGG
GCCCCGACTACGACGAAAGAGTGCTGCCCAGCATCGGCAACGAGGTGCTGAAAGCCGTGGTGGCCAAGTA
CAACGCCGAGAGCCTGCTGACCCAGCGGGACAAGATCAGCAAAGAGATCAGAGAGAGCATCACCGCCAGA
GCCAAGCACTTCAACATCCTGCTGGACGACGTGGCCATCACCCACCTGAGCTACGGCAAAGAGTTCGCCA
AGGCCATCGAGGACAAACAGGTGGCCCAGCAGGAAAGCGAGCGGGTCAAGTTCATCGTGGCCAAGACCGA
GCAGGAAAAGATTGCCGCCGTCATCAAGGCCCAGGGCGAAGCCGAAGCCGCCAAGCTGATTAGCAGCGCC
GTGAAAGAGTACGGCAAGAGCCTGATCGAGATCCGGAAGCTGGAAGCCGCTAAAGAGATCGCCGAGAACC
TGGCCAAGAGCAAGAACGTGGCCTACTTCCCCAGCAACAGCAATATCCTGCTGAACCCCCGGGACTTTGG
CGCGCCGTCGACCTCCATCACGGCCTATAAGAGTGAGGGGGAGTCAGCGGAGTTCTCCTTCCCACTCAAC
CTTGGAGAGGAAAGCCTGCAGGGAGAGTTGAGATGGAAGGCAGAGAAGGCTCCTTCTTCCCAGTCCTGGA
TCACCTTCTCCCTAAAGAACCAAAAGGTGTCTGTGCAGAAGTCTACTAGCAACCCCAAGTTCCAGCTGTC
CGAAACGCTCCCACTCACCCTTCAGATACCCCAGGTCTCCCTTCAGTTTGCTGGTTCTGGCAACCTGACC
CTGACTCTGGACAGAGGGATACTGTATCAGGAAGTGAACCTGGTGGTGATGAAAGTGACTCAGCCCGACA
GCAACACTTTGACCTGTGAGGTGATGGGACCCACCTCACCCAAGATGAGACTGATCTTGAAGCAGGAGAA
TCAGGAGGCCAGGGTCTCCAGGCAGGAGAAAGTGATTCAAGTGCAGGCCCCTGAAGCAGGGGTGTGGCAA
TGTCTACTGAGTGAAGGTGAAGAGGTCAAGATGGACTCCAAGATCCAGGTTTTATCCAAAGGGTTGAATT
CCGGCAGCCTGCACCACATCCTGGACGCCCAGAAGATGCTGTGGAACCACAGGGACAGGAACCTGCCTCC
TCTGGCCCCTCTGGGCCCCCACCACCATCACCACCATTGAGTCTAGACACGTGATTAATTAAGGATCCCC
CGACCTCGACCTCTGGCTAATAAAGGAAATTTATTTTCATTGCAATAGTGTGTTGGAATTTTTTGTGTCT
CTCACTCGGAAGGACATATGGGAGGGCAAATCATTTGGTCGAGATCCCTCGGAGATCTCTAGCTAGAGGA
TCGATCCCCGCCCCGGACGAACTAAACCTGACTACGACATCTCTGCCCCTTCTTCGCGGGGCAGTGCATG
TAATCCCTTCAGTTGGTTGGTACAACTTGCCAACTGGGCCCTGTTCCACATGTGACACGGGGGGGGACCA
AACACAAAGGGGTTCTCTGACTGTAGTTGACATCCTTATAAATGGATGTGCACATTTGCCAACACTGAGT
GGCTTTCATCCTGGAGCAGACTTTGCAGTCTGTGGACTGCAACACAACATTGCCTTTATGTGTAACTCTT
GGCTGAAGCTCTTACACCAATGCTGGGGGACATGTACCTCCCAGGGGCCCAGGAAGACTACGGGAGGCTA
CACCAACGTCAATCAGAGGGGCCTGTGTAGCTACCGATAAGCGGACCCTCAAGAGGGCATTAGCAATAGT
GTTTATAAGGCCCCCTTGTTAACCCTAAACGGGTAGCATATGCTTCCCGGGTAGTAGTATATACTATCCA
GACTAACCCTAATTCAATAGCATATGTTACCCAACGGGAAGCATATGCTATCGAATTAGGGTTAGTAAAA
GGGTCCTAAGGAACAGCGATATCTCCCACCCCATGAGCTGTCACGGTTTTATTTACATGGGGTCAGGATT
CCACGAGGGTAGTGAACCATTTTAGTCACAAGGGCAGTGGCTGAAGATCAAGGAGCGGGCAGTGAACTCT
CCTGAATCTTCGCCTGCTTCTTCATTCTCCTTCGTTTAGCTAATAGAATAACTGCTGAGTTGTGAACAGT
AAGGTGTATGTGAGGTGCTCGAAAACAAGGTTTCAGGTGACGCCCCCAGAATAAAATTTGGACGGGGGGT
TCAGTGGTGGCATTGTGCTATGACACCAATATAACCCTCACAAACCCCTTGGGCAATAAATACTAGTGTA
GGAATGAAACATTCTGAATATCTTTAACAATAGAAATCCATGGGGTGGGGACAAGCCGTAAAGACTGGAT
GTCCATCTCACACGAATTTATGGCTATGGGCAACACATAATCCTAGTGCAATATGATACTGGGGTTATTA
AGATGTGTCCCAGGCAGGGACCAAGACAGGTGAACCATGTTGTTACACTCTATTTGTAACAAGGGGAAAG
AGAGTGGACGCCGACAGCAGCGGACTCCACTGGTTGTCTCTAACACCCCCGAAAATTAAACGGGGCTCCA
CGCCAATGGGGCCCATAAACAAAGACAAGTGGCCACTCTTTTTTTTGAAATTGTGGAGTGGGGGCACGCG
TCAGCCCCCACACGCCGCCCTGCGGTTTTGGACTGTAAAATAAGGGTGTAATAACTTGGCTGATTGTAAC
CCCGCTAACCACTGCGGTCAAACCACTTGCCCACAAAACCACTAATGGCACCCCGGGGAATACCTGCATA
AGTAGGTGGGCGGGCCAAGATAGGGGCGCGATTGCTGCGATCTGGAGGACAAATTACACACACTTGCGCC
TGAGCGCCAAGCACAGGGTTGTTGGTCCTCATATTCACGAGGTCGCTGAGAGCACGGTGGGCTAATGTTG
CCATGGGTAGCATATACTACCCAAATATCTGGATAGCATATGCTATCCTAATCTATATCTGGGTAGCATA
GGCTATCCTAATCTATATCTGGGTAGCATATGCTATCCTAATCTATATCTGGGTAGTATATGCTATCCTA
ATTTATATCTGGGTAGCATAGGCTATCCTAATCTATATCTGGGTAGCATATGCTATCCTAATCTATATCT
GGGTAGTATATGCTATCCTAATCTGTATCCGGGTAGCATATGCTATCCTAATAGAGATTAGGGTAGTATA
TGCTATCCTAATTTATATCTGGGTAGCATATACTACCCAAATATCTGGATAGCATATGCTATCCTAATCT
ATATCTGGGTAGCATATGCTATCCTAATCTATATCTGGGTAGCATAGGCTATCCTAATCTATATCTGGGT
AGCATATGCTATCCTAATCTATATCTGGGTAGTATATGCTATCCTAATTTATATCTGGGTAGCATAGGCT
ATCCTAATCTATATCTGGGTAGCATATGCTATCCTAATCTATATCTGGGTAGTATATGCTATCCTAATCT
GTATCCGGGTAGCATATGCTATCCTCATGATAAGCTGTCAAACATGAGAATTTTCTTGAAGACGAAAGGG
CCTCGTGATACGCCTATTTTTATAGGTTAATGTCATGATAATAATGGTTTCTTAGACGTCAGGTGGCACT
TTTCGGGGAAATGTGCGCGGAACCCCTATTTGTTTATTTTTCTAAATACATTCAAATATGTATCCGCTCA
TGAGACAATAACCCTGATAAATGCTTCAATAATATTGAAAAAGGAAGAGTATGAGTATTCAACATTTCCG
TGTCGCCCTTATTCCCTTTTTTGCGGCATTTTGCCTTCCTGTTTTTGCTCACCCAGAAACGCTGGTGAAA
GTAAAAGATGCTGAAGATCAGTTGGGTGCACGAGTGGGTTACATCGAACTGGATCTCAACAGCGGTAAGA
TCCTTGAGAGTTTTCGCCCCGAAGAACGTTTTCCAATGATGAGCACTTTTAAAGTTCTGCTATGTGGCGC
GGTATTATCCCGTGTTGACGCCGGGCAAGAGCAACTCGGTCGCCGCATACACTATTCTCAGAATGACTTG
GTTGAGTACTCACCAGTCACAGAAAAGCATCTTACGGATGGCATGACAGTAAGAGAATTATGCAGTGCTG
CCATAACCATGAGTGATAACACTGCGGCCAACTTACTTCTGACAACGATCGGAGGACCGAAGGAGCTAAC
CGCTTTTTTGCACAACATGGGGGATCATGTAACTCGCCTTGATCGTTGGGAACCGGAGCTGAATGAAGCC
ATACCAAACGACGAGCGTGACACCACGATGCCTGCAGCAATGGCAACAACGTTGCGCAAACTATTAACTG
GCGAACTACTTACTCTAGCTTCCCGGCAACAATTAATAGACTGGATGGAGGCGGATAAAGTTGCAGGACC
ACTTCTGCGCTCGGCCCTTCCGGCTGGCTGGTTTATTGCTGATAAATCTGGAGCCGGTGAGCGTGGGTCT
CGCGGTATCATTGCAGCACTGGGGCCAGATGGTAAGCCCTCCCGTATCGTAGTTATCTACACGACGGGGA
GTCAGGCAACTATGGATGAACGAAATAGACAGATCGCTGAGATAGGTGCCTCACTGATTAAGCATTGGTA
ACTGTCAGACCAAGTTTACTCATATATACTTTAGATTGATTTAAAACTTCATTTTTAATTTAAAAGGATC
TAGGTGAAGATCCTTTTTGATAATCTCATGACCAAAATCCCTTAACGTGAGTTTTCGTTCCACTGAGCGT
CAGACCCCGTAGAAAAGATCAAAGGATCTTCTTGAGATCCTTTTTTTCTGCGCGTAATCTGCTGCTTGCA
AACAAAAAAACCACCGCTACCAGCGGTGGTTTGTTTGCCGGATCAAGAGCTACCAACTCTTTTTCCGAAG
GTAACTGGCTTCAGCAGAGCGCAGATACCAAATACTGTTCTTCTAGTGTAGCCGTAGTTAGGCCACCACT
TCAAGAACTCTGTAGCACCGCCTACATACCTCGCTCTGCTAATCCTGTTACCAGTGGCTGCTGCCAGTGG
CGATAAGTCGTGTCTTACCGGGTTGGACTCAAGACGATAGTTACCGGATAAGGCGCAGCGGTCGGGCTGA
ACGGGGGGTTCGTGCACACAGCCCAGCTTGGAGCGAACGACCTACACCGAACTGAGATACCTACAGCGTG
AGCTATGAGAAAGCGCCACGCTTCCCGAAGGGAGAAAGGCGGACAGGTATCCGGTAAGCGGCAGGGTCGG
AACAGGAGAGCGCACGAGGGAGCTTCCAGGGGGAAACGCCTGGTATCTTTATAGTCCTGTCGGGTTTCGC
CACCTCTGACTTGAGCGTCGATTTTTGTGATGCTCGTCAGGGGGGCGGAGCCTATGGAAAAACGCCAGCA
ACGCGGCCTTTTTACGGTTCCTGGCCTTTTGCTGGCCTTTTGCTCACATGTTCTTTCCTGCGTTATCCCC
TGATTCTGTGGATAACCGTATTACCGCCTTTGAGTGAGCTGATACCGCTCGCCGCAGCCGAACGACCGAG
CGCAGCGAGTCAGTGAGCGAGGAAGCGGAAGAGCGCCCAATACGCAAACCGCCTCTCCCCGCGCGTTGGC
CGATTCATTAATGCAGCTGGCACGACAGGTTTCCCGACTGGAAAGCGGGCAGTGAGCGCAACGCAATTAA
TGTGAGTTAGCTCACTCATTAGGCACCCCAGGCTTTACACTTTATGCTTCCGGCTCGTATGTTGTGTGGA
ATTGTGAGCGGATAACAATTTCACACAGGAAACAGCTATGACCATGATTACGCCAAGCTCTAGCTAGAGG
TCGACCAATTCTCATGTTTGACAGCTTATCATCGCAGATCCGGGCAACGTTGTTGCCATTGCTGCAGGCG
CAGAACTGGTAGGTATGGAAGATCTATACATTGAATCAATATTGGCAATTAGCCATATTAGTCATTGGTT
ATATAGCATAAATCAATATTGGCTATTGGCCATTGCATACGTTGTATCTATATCATAATATGTACATTTA
TATTGGCTCATGTCCAATATGACCGC
Features (pLannotate 1.2.2; 19 found; start..end, strand, type, name):
      7..386     +  enhancer       CMV enhancer: human cytomegalovirus immediate early enhancer
    388..587     +  promoter       CMV promoter: human cytomegalovirus (CMV) immediate early promoter
    655..693     +  misc_feature   Ad SA (fragment): adenovirus major late transcript splice acceptor (Friedrich and Soriano, 1991)
    726..935     -  CDS            PTP (fragment): TERM_ADE02 - Experimental evidence at protein level: Swiss-Prot protein existence level 1. Protein covalently bound to the viral DNA that acts as a primer for viral genomic replication by DNA strand displacement. Assembles on the viral origin of replication in an initiation complex with viral polymerase, DBP, host NFIA and host POU2F1/OCT1. During initiation, the polymerase covalently couples the first dCTP with Ser- 580 of pTP. The terminal protein stimulates the template activity over 20 fold compared to protein-free templates. Neo-synthesized viral genomes are linked to two preterminal prot
    966..1055    +  intron         chimeric intron (fragment): chimera between introns from adenovirus and immunoglobulin heavy chain genes
   1074..1120    +  CDS            IgH signal sequence (fragment): signal sequence from the mouse immunoglobulin heavy chain variable region
   1155..1949    +  CDS            PHB4 (fragment): PHB4_ARATH - Experimental evidence at protein level: Swiss-Prot protein existence level 1. Prohibitin probably acts as a holdase/unfoldase for the stabilization of newly synthesized mitochondrial proteins. From Arabidopsis thaliana (Mouse-ear cress).
   1959..2519    +  CDS            Cd4 (fragment): CD4_RAT - Experimental evidence at protein level: Swiss-Prot protein existence level 1. Integral membrane glycoprotein that plays an essential role in the immune response and serves multiple functions in responses against both external and internal offenses. In T-cells, functions primarily as a coreceptor for MHC class II molecule:peptide complex. The antigens presented by class II peptides are derived from extracellular proteins while class I peptides are derived from cytosolic proteins. Interacts simultaneously with the T-cell receptor (TCR) and the MHC class II presented by antigen presenti
   2679..2734    +  polyA_signal   β-globin poly(A) signal: rabbit β-globin polyadenylation signal (Gil and Proudfoot, 1987)
   3248..4929    -  rep_origin     oriP (fragment): Epstein-Barr virus oriP replication origin (Yates et al., 2000)
   5056..5160    +  promoter       AmpR promoter: bla
   5161..6021    +  CDS            AmpR: β-lactamase; bla; confers resistance to ampicillin, carbenicillin, and related antibiotics
   6192..6780    +  rep_origin     ori: high-copy-number ColE1/pMB1/pBR322/pUC origin of replication
   6963..7055    +  CDS            lacI (fragment): lac repressor; lacI; The lac repressor binds to the lac operator to inhibit transcription in E. coli. This inhibition can be relieved by adding lactose or isopropyl-β-D-thiogalactopyranoside (IPTG).
   7068..7089    +  protein_bind   CAP binding site: CAP binding activates transcription in the presence of cAMP. E. coli catabolite activator protein
   7104..7134    +  promoter       lac promoter: promoter for the E. coli lac operon
   7142..7158    +  protein_bind   lac operator: The lac repressor binds to the lac operator to inhibit transcription in E. coli. This inhibition can be relieved by adding lactose or isopropyl-β-D-thiogalactopyranoside (IPTG). lac repressor encoded by lacI
   7228..7244    +  promoter       tet promoter (fragment): E. coli promoter for tetracycline efflux protein gene
   7254..7279    -  CDS            bla(M) (fragment): β-lactamase lacking the signal sequence; bla(M); allows cytosolic expression of β-lactamase
