[The description below was written by a language model from this plasmid's Addgene catalogue record and pLannotate feature annotations shown in this document.]
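Description:
Prohibitin-bio-His is a mammalian expression plasmid built on the pTT3 backbone, designed to produce a soluble, tagged recombinant form of Plasmodium falciparum prohibitin (PF08_0006). In bacteria it is maintained as a high-copy plasmid through a ColE1/pUC-type origin and selected with ampicillin via the β-lactamase gene. The backbone also carries an Epstein-Barr virus oriP element, which allows episomal maintenance in mammalian cells that supply EBNA1. Short lac and tet promoter remnants near the bacterial origin appear to be backbone leftovers with no stated role.

Expression is driven by the CMV immediate-early enhancer and promoter, followed by adenovirus-derived leader and splice sequences and a chimeric intron fragment that typically improve transcript processing; the antisense adenoviral "PTP" match is most likely just part of this leader region. A fragment of the mouse immunoglobulin heavy chain signal sequence precedes the insert, which would direct the protein into the secretory pathway. The synthetic prohibitin coding region sits between retained NotI and AscI sites; the annotation tool labels it by similarity to an Arabidopsis prohibitin, but the record identifies it as the P. falciparum gene. All potential N-linked glycosylation sites were removed by replacing serine or threonine with alanine, preventing glycosylation in mammalian cells.

The insert is fused at its C terminus to rat CD4 domains 3 and 4, a peptide substrate for enzymatic biotinylation and a 6xHis tag; the last two are listed in the catalogue but not annotated in the feature table. A rabbit β-globin polyadenylation signal ends the transcript. The construct belongs to a library of merozoite surface and secreted proteins, yielding monobiotinylated protein that can be captured on streptavidin or purified via the His tag.
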