Addgene plasmid #50800: Prohibitin-bio-His
Purpose: Expresses enzymatically monobiotinylated full length Prohibitin
Depositing lab: Gavin Wright. Depositing organization: Wellcome Sanger Institute. Publication: Towards a comprehensive Plasmodium falciparum merozoite cell surface and secreted recombinant protein library. Zenonos ZA, Rayner JC, Wright GJ. Malar J. 2014 Mar 12;13(1):93. doi: 10.1186/1475-2875-13-93. PubMed 24620899.
Backbone
  Vector backbone: pTT3
  Backbone manufacturer: Yves Durocher
  Backbone size w/o insert (bp): 6670
  Modifications to backbone: Addition of CD4, biotinylation sequence, 6xhis tags
  Vector type: Mammalian Expression
Growth in bacteria
  Bacterial resistance: Ampicillin, 100 μg/mL
  Growth temperature: 37°C
  Growth strain: Top10
  Copy number: High Copy
Gene/Insert
  Gene/Insert name: Prohibitin (alt name: PF08_0006)
  Species: P. falciparum
  Insert size (bp): 776
  Mutation: all potential N-linked glycosylation sites (N-X-S/T, where X is not proline) were systematically removed by substituting alanine for serine/threonine at these sites.
  Promoter: CMV
  Tag / fusion protein: ratCD4d3+4,biotinylation sequence, 6xHis (C terminal on backbone)
  Cloning method: Restriction Enzyme; 5′ cloning site NotI (not destroyed); 3′ cloning site AscI (not destroyed)
  Sequencing primers: 5′ CMV-F; 3′ EBVori-F (5'-CCACTCAGTGTTGGCAAATG-3')
Resource information
  A portion of this plasmid was derived from a plasmid made by: pTT3 was obtained from Yves Durocher, National Research Council of Canada
Terms and licenses: Academic/Nonprofit Terms; Industry Terms: Not Available to Industry
Depositor comments: Made by gene synthesis
How to cite: Prohibitin-bio-His was a gift from Gavin Wright (Addgene plasmid # 50800 ; http://n2t.net/addgene:50800 ; RRID:Addgene_50800)
