>Addgene plasmid #50800 | Prohibitin-bio-His | addgene partial sequence | sequence record 78703 | EBVori-F 5'-CCACTCAGTGTTGGCAAATG-3'
AGAACCCCTTTGTGTTTGGTCCCCCCCCGTGTCACATGTGGAACAGGGCCCAGTTGGCAAGTTGTACCAA
CCAACTGAAGGGATTACATGCACTGCCCCGCGAAGAAGGGGCAGAGATGTCGTAGTCAGGTTTAGTTCGT
CCGGGGCGGGGATCGATCCTCTAGCTAGAGATCTCCGAGGGATCTCGACCAAATGATTTGCCCTCCCATA
TGTCCTTCCGAGTGAGAGACACAAAAAATTCCAACACACTATTGCAATGAAAATAAATTTCCTTTATTAG
CCAGAGGTCGAGGTCGGGGGATCCTTAATTAATCACGTGTCTAGACTCAATGGTGGTGATGGTGGTGGGG
GCCCAGAGGGGCCAGAGGAGGCAGGTTCCTGTCCCTGTGGTTCCACAGCATCTTCTGGGCGTCCAGGATG
TGGTGCAGGCTGCCGGAATTCAACCCTTTGGATAAAACCTGGATCTTGGAGTCCATCTTGACCTCTTCAC
CTTCACTCAGTAGACATTGCCACACCCCTGCTTCAGGGGCCTGCACTTGAATCACTTTCTCCTGCCTGGA
GACCCTGGCCTCCTGATTCTCCTGCTTCAAGATCAGTCTCATCTTGGGTGAGGTGGGTCCCATCACCTCA
CAGGTCAAAGTGTTGCTGTCGGGCTGAGTCACTTTCATCACCACCAGGTTCACTTCCTGATACAGTATCC
CTCTGTCCAGAGTCAGGGTCAGGTTGCCAGAACCAGCAAACTGAAGGGAGACCTGGGGTATCTGAAGGGT
GAGTGGGAGCGTTTCGGACAGCTGGAACTTGGGGTTGCTAGTAGACTTCTGCACAGACACCTTTTGGTTC
TTTAGGGAGAA
