>Addgene plasmid #50800 | Prohibitin-bio-His | addgene partial sequence | sequence record 79469 | CMV-F 5'-CGCAAATGGGCGGTAGGCGTG-3'
ACCGTCAGATCCTCACTCTCTTCCGCATCGCTGTCTGCGAGGGCCAGCTGTTGGGCTCGCGGTTGAGGAC
AAACTCTTCGCGGTCTTTCCAGTACTCTTGGATCGGAAACCCGTCGGCCTCCGAACGGTACTCCGCCACC
GAGGGACCTGAGCGAGTCCGCATCGACCGGATCGGAAAACCTCTCGAGAAAGGCGTCTAACCAGTCACAG
TCGCAAGGTAGGCTGAGCACCGTGGCGGGCGGCAGCGGGTGGCGGTCGGGGTTGTTTCTGGCGGAGGTGC
TGCTGATGATGTAATTAAAGTAGGCGGTCTTGAGACGGCGGATGGTCGAGGTGAGGTGTGGCAGGCTTGA
GATCCAGCTGTTGGGGTGAGTACTCCCTCTCAAAAGCGGGCATTACTTCTGCGCTAAGATTGTCAGTTTC
CAAAAACGAGGAGGATTTGATATTCACCTGGCCCGATCTGGCCATACACTTGAGTGACAATGACATCCAC
TTTGCCTTTCTCTCCACAGGTGTCCACTCCCAGGTCCAAGTTTGCCACCATGGAGTTTCAGACCCAGGTA
CTCATGTCCCTGCTGCTCTGCATGTCTGGTGCGGCCGCACTGATCCCTTACACCTTCATCTACGACGTGG
ACGGCGGCGAGAGATGCGTGATGTTCAACAGATTCGGCGGCGTGTCCGAGAACACCTTCGGCGAGGGCAG
CCACTTCTACGTGCCCTGGTTCCAGACCCCCTACATCTACGATATCAAGATGAAGCCC
